>Addgene plasmid #144176 | TFORF1485 | addgene full sequence | sequence record 391477 | Addgene NGS Result
TTAATGTAGTCTTATGCAATACTCTTGTAGTCTTGCAACATGGTAACGATGAGTTAGCAACATGCCTTAC
AAGGAGAGAAAAAGCACCGTGCATGCCGATTGGTGGAAGTAAGGTGGTACGATCGTGCCTTATTAGGAAG
GCAACAGACGGGTCTGACATGGATTGGACGAACCACTGAATTGCCGCATTGCAGAGATATTGTATTTAAG
TGCCTAGCTCGATACATAAACGGGTCTCTCTGGTTAGACCAGATCTGAGCCTGGGAGCTCTCTGGCTAAC
TAGGGAACCCACTGCTTAAGCCTCAATAAAGCTTGCCTTGAGTGCTTCAAGTAGTGTGTGCCCGTCTGTT
GTGTGACTCTGGTAACTAGAGATCCCTCAGACCCTTTTAGTCAGTGTGGAAAATCTCTAGCAGTGGCGCC
CGAACAGGGACTTGAAAGCGAAAGGGAAACCAGAGGAGCTCTCTCGACGCAGGACTCGGCTTGCTGAAGC
GCGCACGGCAAGAGGCGAGGGGCGGCGACTGGTGAGTACGCCAAAAATTTTGACTAGCGGAGGCTAGAAG
GAGAGAGATGGGTGCGAGAGCGTCAGTATTAAGCGGGGGAGAATTAGATCGCGATGGGAAAAAATTCGGT
TAAGGCCAGGGGGAAAGAAAAAATATAAATTAAAACATATAGTATGGGCAAGCAGGGAGCTAGAACGATT
CGCAGTTAATCCTGGCCTGTTAGAAACATCAGAAGGCTGTAGACAAATACTGGGACAGCTACAACCATCC
CTTCAGACAGGATCAGAAGAACTTAGATCATTATATAATACAGTAGCAACCCTCTATTGTGTGCATCAAA
GGATAGAGATAAAAGACACCAAGGAAGCTTTAGACAAGATAGAGGAAGAGCAAAACAAAAGTAAGACCAC
CGCACAGCAAGCGGCCGCTGATCTTCAGACCTGGAGGAGGAGATATGAGGGACAATTGGAGAAGTGAATT
ATATAAATATAAAGTAGTAAAAATTGAACCATTAGGAGTAGCACCCACCAAGGCAAAGAGAAGAGTGGTG
CAGAGAGAAAAAAGAGCAGTGGGAATAGGAGCTTTGTTCCTTGGGTTCTTGGGAGCAGCAGGAAGCACTA
TGGGCGCAGCGTCAATGACGCTGACGGTACAGGCCAGACAATTATTGTCTGGTATAGTGCAGCAGCAGAA
CAATTTGCTGAGGGCTATTGAGGCGCAACAGCATCTGTTGCAACTCACAGTCTGGGGCATCAAGCAGCTC
CAGGCAAGAATCCTGGCTGTGGAAAGATACCTAAAGGATCAACAGCTCCTGGGGATTTGGGGTTGCTCTG
GAAAACTCATTTGCACCACTGCTGTGCCTTGGAATGCTAGTTGGAGTAATAAATCTCTGGAACAGATTTG
GAATCACACGACCTGGATGGAGTGGGACAGAGAAATTAACAATTACACAAGCTTAATACACTCCTTAATT
GAAGAATCGCAAAACCAGCAAGAAAAGAATGAACAAGAATTATTGGAATTAGATAAATGGGCAAGTTTGT
GGAATTGGTTTAACATAACAAATTGGCTGTGGTATATAAAATTATTCATAATGATAGTAGGAGGCTTGGT
AGGTTTAAGAATAGTTTTTGCTGTACTTTCTATAGTGAATAGAGTTAGGCAGGGATATTCACCATTATCG
TTTCAGACCCACCTCCCAACCCCGAGGGGACCCATGCATTGCATCTCAATTAGTCAGCAACCAGGTGTGG
AAAGTCCCCAGGCTCCCCAGCAGGCAGAAGTATGCAAAGCATGCGTCTCAATTAGTCAGCAACCATAGTC
CCGCCCCTAACTCCGCCCATCCCGCCCCTAACTCCGCCCAGTTCCGCCCATTCTCCGCCCCATGGCTGAC
TAATTTTTTTTATTTATGCAGAGGCCGAGGCCGCCTCGGCCTCTGAGCTATTCCAGAAGTAGTGAGGAGG
CTTTTTTGGAGGCCTAGGCTTTTGCAAAAAGCTTTCTAGAGGTACCACCGGAGCTTACCATGACCGAGTA
CAAGCCCACGGTGCGCCTCGCCACCCGCGACGACGTCCCCAGGGCCGTACGCACCCTCGCCGCCGCGTTC
GCCGACTACCCCGCCACGCGCCACACCGTCGATCCGGACCGCCACATCGAGCGGGTCACCGAGCTGCAAG
AACTCTTCCTCACGCGCGTCGGGCTCGACATCGGCAAGGTGTGGGTCGCGGACGACGGCGCCGCCGTGGC
GGTCTGGACCACGCCGGAGAGCGTCGAAGCGGGGGCGGTGTTCGCCGAGATCGGCCCGCGCATGGCCGAG
TTGAGCGGTTCCCGGCTGGCCGCGCAGCAACAGATGGAAGGCCTCCTGGCGCCGCACCGGCCCAAGGAGC
CCGCGTGGTTCCTGGCCACCGTCGGCGTCTCGCCCGACCACCAGGGCAAGGGTCTGGGCAGCGCCGTCGT
GCTCCCCGGAGTGGAGGCGGCCGAGCGCGCCGGGGTGCCCGCCTTCCTGGAGACCTCCGCGCCCCGCAAC
CTCCCCTTCTACGAGCGGCTCGGCTTCACCGTCACCGCCGACGTCGAGGTGCCCGAAGGACCGCGCACCT
GGTGCATGACCCGCAAGCCCGGTGCCAGTTAACGAATTCTAGATCTTGAGACAAATGGCAGTATTCATCC
ACAATTTTAAAAGAAAAGGGGGGATTGGGGGGTACAGTGCAGGGGAAAGAATAGTAGACATAATAGCAAC
AGACATACAAACTAAAGAATTACAAAAACAAATTACAAAAATTCAAAATTTTCGGGTTTATTACAGGGAC
AGCAGAGATCCACTTTGGCGCCGGCTCGAGGCCTGCAGGTGCAAAGATGGATAAAGTTTTAAACAGAGAG
GAATCTTTGCAGCTAATGGACCTTCTAGGTCTTGAAAGGAGTGGGAATTGGCTCCGGTGCCCGTCAGTGG
GCAGAGCGCACATCGCCCACAGTCCCCGAGAAGTTGGGGGGAGGGGTCGGCAATTGAACCGGTGCCTAGA
GAAGGTGGCGCGGGGTAAACTGGGAAAGTGATGTCGTGTACTGGCTCCGCCTTTTTCCCGAGGGTGGGGG
AGAACCGTATATAAGTGCAGTAGTCGCCGTGAACGTTCTTTTTCGCAACGGGTTTGCCGCCAGAACACAG
GTAAGTGCCGTGTGTGGTTCCCGCGGGCCTGGCCTCTTTACGGGTTATGGCCCTTGCGTGCCTTGAATTA
CTTCCACCTGGCTGCAGTACGTGATTCTTGATCCCGAGCTTCGGGTTGGAAGTGGGTGGGAGAGTTCGAG
GCCTTGCGCTTAAGGAGCCCCTTCGCCTCGTGCTTGAGTTGAGGCCTGGCCTGGGCGCTGGGGCCGCCGC
GTGCGAATCTGGTGGCACCTTCGCGCCTGTCTCGCTGCTTTCGATAAGTCTCTAGCCATTTAAAATTTTT
GATGACCTGCTGCGACGCTTTTTTTCTGGCAAGATAGTCTTGTAAATGCGGGCCAAGATCTGCACACTGG
TATTTCGGTTTTTGGGGCCGCGGGCGGCGACGGGGCCCGTGCGTCCCAGCGCACATGTTCGGCGAGGCGG
GGCCTGCGAGCGCGGCCACCGAGAATCGGACGGGGGTAGTCTCAAGCTGGCCGGCCTGCTCTGGTGCCTG
GCCTCGCGCCGCCGTGTATCGCCCCGCCCTGGGCGGCAAGGCTGGCCCGGTCGGCACCAGTTGCGTGAGC
GGAAAGATGGCCGCTTCCCGGCCCTGCTGCAGGGAGCTCAAAATGGAGGACGCGGCGCTCGGGAGAGCGG
GCGGGTGAGTCACCCACACAAAGGAAAAGGGCCTTTCCGTCCTCAGCCGTCGCTTCATGTGACTCCACGG
AGTACCGGGCGCCGTCCAGGCACCTCGATTAGTTCTCGAGCTTTTGGAGTACGTCGTCTTTAGGTTGGGG
GGAGGGGTTTTATGCGATGGAGTTTCCCCACACTGAGTGGGTGGAGACTGAAGTTAGGCCAGCTTGGCAC
TTGATGTAATTCTCCTTGGAATTTGCCCTTTTTGAGTTTGGATCTTGGTTCATTCTCAAGCCTCAGACAG
TGGTTCAAAGTTTTTTTCTTCCATTTCAGGTGTCGTGAGGCTAGCACCGCCACCATGAGTGTGGATCCAG
CTTGTCCCCAAAGCTTGCCTTGCTTTGAAGCATCCGACTGTAAAGAATCTTCACCTATGCCTGTGATTTG
TGGGCCTGAAGAAAACTATCCATCCTTGCAAATGTCTTCTGCTGAGATGCCTCACACGGAGACTGTCTCT
CCTCTTCCTTCCTCCATGGATCTGCTTATTCAGGACAGCCCTGATTCTTCCACCAGTCCCAAAGGCAAAC
AACCCACTTCTGCAGAGAAGAGTGTCGCAAAAAAGGAAGACAAGGTCCCGGTCAAGAAACAGAAGACCAG
AACTGTGTTCTCTTCCACCCAGCTGTGTGTACTCAATGATAGATTTCAGAGACAGAAATACCTCAGCCTC
CAGCAGATGCAAGAACTCTCCAACATCCTGAACCTCAGCTACAAACAGGTGAAGACCTGGTTCCAGAACC
AGAGAATGAAATCTAAGAGGTGGCAGAAAAACAACTGGCCGAAGAATAGCAATGGTGTGACGCAGAAGGC
CTCAGCACCTACCTACCCCAGCCTTTACTCTTCCTACCACCAGGGATGCCTGGTGAACCCGACTGGGAAC
CTTCCAATGTGGAGCAACCAGACCTGGAACAATTCAACCTGGAGCAACCAGACCCAGAACATCCAGTCCT
GGAGCAACCACTCCTGGAACACTCAGACCTGGTGCACCCAATCCTGGAACAATCAGGCCTGGAACAGTCC
CTTCTATAACTGTGGAGAGGAATCTCTGCAGTCCTGCATGCAGTTCCAGCCAAATTCTCCTGCCAGTGAC
TTGGAGGCTGCCTTGGAAGCTGCTGGGGAAGGCCTTAATGTAATACAGCAGACCACTAGGTATTTTAGTA
CTCCACAAACCATGGATTTATTCCTAAACTACTCCATGAACATGCAACCTGAAGACGTGTAGTAATGAAC
TAGTCCGTAACTTGAAAGTATTTCGATTTCTTGGCTTTATATATCTTGTGGAAAGGACGATCAATTATGA
AGTTAACCACCTATACGCGTTAAGTCGACAATCAACCTCTGGATTACAAAATTTGTGAAAGATTGACTGG
TATTCTTAACTATGTTGCTCCTTTTACGCTATGTGGATACGCTGCTTTAATGCCTTTGTATCATGCTATT
GCTTCCCGTATGGCTTTCATTTTCTCCTCCTTGTATAAATCCTGGTTGCTGTCTCTTTATGAGGAGTTGT
GGCCCGTTGTCAGGCAACGTGGCGTGGTGTGCACTGTGTTTGCTGACGCAACCCCCACTGGTTGGGGCAT
TGCCACCACCTGTCAGCTCCTTTCCGGGACTTTCGCTTTCCCCCTCCCTATTGCCACGGCGGAACTCATC
GCCGCCTGCCTTGCCCGCTGCTGGACAGGGGCTCGGCTGTTGGGCACTGACAATTCCGTGGTGTTGTCGG
GGAAATCATCGTCCTTTCCTTGGCTGCTCGCCTGTGTTGCCACCTGGATTCTGCGCGGGACGTCCTTCTG
CTACGTCCCTTCGGCCCTCAATCCAGCGGACCTTCCTTCCCGCGGCCTGCTGCCGGCTCTGCGGCCTCTT
CCGCGTCTTCGCCTTCGCCCTCAGACGAGTCGGATCTCCCTTTGGGCCGCCTCCCCGCGTCGACTTTAAG
ACCAATGACTTACAAGGCAGCTGTAGATCTTAGCCACTTTTTAAAAGAAAAGGGGGGACTGGAAGGGCTA
ATTCACTCCCAACGAAGACAAGATCTGCTTTTTGCTTGTACTGGGTCTCTCTGGTTAGACCAGATCTGAG
CCTGGGAGCTCTCTGGCTAACTAGGGAACCCACTGCTTAAGCCTCAATAAAGCTTGCCTTGAGTGCTTCA
AGTAGTGTGTGCCCGTCTGTTGTGTGACTCTGGTAACTAGAGATCCCTCAGACCCTTTTAGTCAGTGTGG
AAAATCTCTAGCAGTACGTATAGTAGTTCATGTCATCTTATTATTCAGTATTTATAACTTGCAAAGAAAT
GAATATCAGAGAGTGAGAGGAACTTGTTTATTGCAGCTTATAATGGTTACAAATAAAGCAATAGCATCAC
AAATTTCACAAATAAAGCATTTTTTTCACTGCATTCTAGTTGTGGTTTGTCCAAACTCATCAATGTATCT
TATCATGTCTGGCTCTAGCTATCCCGCCCCTAACTCCGCCCATCCCGCCCCTAACTCCGCCCAGTTCCGC
CCATTCTCCGCCCCATGGCTGACTAATTTTTTTTATTTATGCAGAGGCCGAGGCCGCCTCGGCCTCTGAG
CTATTCCAGAAGTAGTGAGGAGGCTTTTTTGGAGGCCTAGGGACGTACCCAATTCGCCCTATAGTGAGTC
GTATTACGCGCGCTCACTGGCCGTCGTTTTACAACGTCGTGACTGGGAAAACCCTGGCGTTACCCAACTT
AATCGCCTTGCAGCACATCCCCCTTTCGCCAGCTGGCGTAATAGCGAAGAGGCCCGCACCGATCGCCCTT
CCCAACAGTTGCGCAGCCTGAATGGCGAATGGG
[124 nt withheld, positions 6614-6737]
C
[91 nt withheld, positions 6739-6829]
A
[49 nt withheld, positions 6831-6879]
CCTTTGACGTTGGAGTCCACGTTCTTT
[37 nt withheld, positions 6907-6943]
ACCCTATCTCGGTCTATTCTTTTGATTTATAAGGGATTTTGCCGATTTCGGCCTATTGGTTAAAAAATGA
GCTGATTTAACAAAAATTTAACGCGAATTTTAACAAAATATTAACGCTTACAATTTAGGTGGCACTTTTC
GGGGAAATGTGCGCGGAACCCCTATTTGTTTATTTTTCTAAATACATTCAAATATGTATCCGCTCATGAG
ACAATAACCCTGATAAATGCTTCAATAATATTGAAAAAGGAAGAGTATGAGTATTCAACATTTCCGTGTC
GCCCTTATTCCCTTTTTTGCGGCATTTTGCCTTCCTGTTTTTGCTCACCCAGAAACGCTGGTGAAAGTAA
AAGATGCTGAAGATCAGTTGGGTGCACGAGTGGGTTACATCGAACTGGATCTCAACAGCGGTAAGATCCT
TGAGAGTTTTCGCCCCGAAGAACGTTTTCCAATGATGAGCACTTTTAAAGTTCTGCTATGTGGCGCGGTA
TTATCCCGTATTGACGCCGGGCAAGAGCAACTCGGTCGCCGCATACACTATTCTCAGAATGACTTGGTTG
AGTACTCACCAGTCACAGAAAAGCATCTTACGGATGGCATGACAGTAAGAGAATTATGCAGTGCTGCCAT
AACCATGAGTGATAACACTGCGGCCAACTTACTTCTGACAACGATCGGAGGACCGAAGGAGCTAACCGCT
TTTTTGCACAACATGGGGGATCATGTAACTCGCCTTGATCGTTGGGAACCGGAGCTGAATGAAGCCATAC
CAAACGACGAGCGTGACACCACGATGCCTGTAGCAATGGCAACAACGTTGCGCAAACTATTAACTGGCGA
ACTACTTACTCTAGCTTCCCGGCAACAATTAATAGACTGGATGGAGGCGGATAAAGTTGCAGGACCACTT
CTGCGCTCGGCCCTTCCGGCTGGCTGGTTTATTGCTGATAAATCTGGAGCCGGTGAGCGTGGGTCTCGCG
GTATCATTGCAGCACTGGGGCCAGATGGTAAGCCCTCCCGTATCGTAGTTATCTACACGACGGGGAGTCA
GGCAACTATGGATGAACGAAATAGACAGATCGCTGAGATAGGTGCCTCACTGATTAAGCATTGGTAACTG
TCAGACCAAGTTTACTCATATATACTTTAGATTGATTTAAAACTTCATTTTTAATTTAAAAGGATCTAGG
TGAAGATCCTTTTTGATAATCTCATGACCAAAATCCCTTAACGTGAGTTTTCGTTCCACTGAGCGTCAGA
CCCCGTAGAAAAGATCAAAGGATCTTCTTGAGATCCTTTTTTTCTGCGCGTAATCTGCTGCTTGCAAACA
AAAAAACCACCGCTACCAGCGGTGGTTTGTTTGCCGGATCAAGAGCTACCAACTCTTTTTCCGAAGGTAA
CTGGCTTCAGCAGAGCGCAGATACCAAATACTGTTCTTCTAGTGTAGCCGTAGTTAGGCCACCACTTCAA
GAACTCTGTAGCACCGCCTACATACCTCGCTCTGCTAATCCTGTTACCAGTGGCTGCTGCCAGTGGCGAT
AAGTCGTGTCTTACCGGGTTGGACTCAAGACGATAGTTACCGGATAAGGCGCAGCGGTCGGGCTGAACGG
GGGGTTCGTGCACACAGCCCAGCTTGGAGCGAACGACCTACACCGAACTGAGATACCTACAGCGTGAGCT
ATGAGAAAGCGCCACGCTTCCCGAAGGGAGAAAGGCGGACAGGTATCCGGTAAGCGGCAGGGTCGGAACA
GGAGAGCGCACGAGGGAGCTTCCAGGGGGAAACGCCTGGTATCTTTATAGTCCTGTCGGGTTTCGCCACC
TCTGACTTGAGCGTCGATTTTTGTGATGCTCGTCAGGGGGGCGGAGCCTATGGAAAAACGCCAGCAACGC
GGCCTTTTTACGGTTCCTGGCCTTTTGCTGGCCTTTTGCTCACATGTTCTTTCCTGCGTTATCCCCTGAT
TCTGTGGATAACCGTATTACCGCCTTTGAGTGAGCTGATACCGCTCGCCGCAGCCGAACGACCGAGCGCA
GCGAGTCAGTGAGCGAGGAAGCGGAAGAGCGCCCAATACGCAAACCGCCTCTCCCCGCGCGTTGGCCGAT
TCATTAATGCAGCTGGCACGACAGGTTTCCCGACTGGAAAGCGGGCAGTGAGCGCAACGCAATTAATGTG
AGTTAGCTCACTCATTAGGCACCCCAGGCTTTACACTTTATGCTTCCGGCTCGTATGTTGTGTGGAATTG
TGAGCGGATAACAATTTCACACAGGAAACAGCTATGACCATGATTACGCCAAGCGCGCAATTAACCCTCA
CTAAAGGGAACAAAAGCTGGAGCTGCAAGC
Features (pLannotate 1.2.2; 31 found; start..end, strand, type, name):
      5..231     +  promoter       RSV promoter: Rous sarcoma virus enhancer/promoter
    232..412     +  LTR            5' LTR (truncated): truncated 5' long terminal repeat (LTR) from HIV-1
    459..584     +  misc_feature   HIV-1 Ψ: packaging signal of human immunodeficiency virus type 1
    568..931     +  CDS            HIV-1 gag (fragment): gag protein from human immunodeficiency virus 1; gag
   1077..1310    +  misc_feature   RRE: The Rev response element (RRE) of HIV-1 allows for Rev-dependent mRNA export from the nucleus to the cytoplasm.
   1687..1713    +  CDS            Rev (fragment): human immunodeficiency virus 1 (HIV-1) Rev protein; rev; enhances nuclear export of unspliced and incompletely spliced viral mRNAs
   1720..1743    +  promoter       SV40 promoter (fragment): SV40 early promoter
   1744..1815    +  promoter       SV40 promoter (fragment): SV40 enhancer and early promoter
   1839..1974    +  rep_origin     SV40 ori: SV40 origin of replication
   2020..2616    +  CDS            PuroR (fragment): puromycin N-acetyltransferase; pac from Streptomyces; confers resistance to puromycin
   2665..2782    +  misc_feature   cPPT/CTS: central polypurine tract and central termination sequence of HIV-1
   2847..2913    +  CDS            small t antigen (fragment): SV40 (simian virus 40) small t antigen
   2920..4098    +  promoter       EF-1α promoter: strong constitutive promoter for human elongation factor EF-1α
   4115..5029    +  CDS            NANOG: NANOG_HUMAN - Experimental evidence at protein level: Swiss-Prot protein existence level 1. Transcription regulator involved in inner cell mass and embryonic stem (ES) cells proliferation and self-renewal. Imposes pluripotency on ES cells and prevents their differentiation towards extraembryonic endoderm and trophectoderm lineages. Blocks bone morphogenetic protein-induced mesoderm differentiation of ES cells by physically interacting with SMAD1 and interfering with the recruitment of coactivators to the active SMAD transcriptional complexes. Acts as a transcriptional activator or repressor. B
   5045..5098    +  promoter       U6 promoter (fragment): RNA polymerase III promoter for human U6 snRNA
   5140..5728    +  misc_feature   WPRE: woodchuck hepatitis virus posttranscriptional regulatory element
   5779..5798    +  misc_feature   cPPT/CTS (fragment): central polypurine tract and central termination sequence of HIV-1
   5800..6033    +  LTR            3' LTR (ΔU3): self-inactivating 3' long terminal repeat (LTR) from HIV-1
   6111..6232    +  polyA_signal   SV40 poly(A) signal: SV40 polyadenylation signal
   6272..6407    +  rep_origin     SV40 ori: SV40 origin of replication
   6428..6446    -  promoter       T7 promoter: promoter for bacteriophage T7 RNA polymerase
   6454..6609    +  CDS            lacZα (fragment): LacZα fragment of β-galactosidase; lacZ fragment
   6614..7042    +  rep_origin     f1 ori (sequence partly withheld): f1 bacteriophage origin of replication; arrow indicates direction of (+) strand synthesis
   7095..7199    +  promoter       AmpR promoter: bla
   7200..8060    +  CDS            AmpR: β-lactamase; bla; confers resistance to ampicillin, carbenicillin, and related antibiotics
   8231..8819    +  rep_origin     ori: high-copy-number ColE1/pMB1/pBR322/pUC origin of replication
   9002..9094    +  CDS            lacI (fragment): lac repressor; lacI; The lac repressor binds to the lac operator to inhibit transcription in E. coli. This inhibition can be relieved by adding lactose or isopropyl-β-D-thiogalactopyranoside (IPTG).
   9107..9128    +  protein_bind   CAP binding site: CAP binding activates transcription in the presence of cAMP. E. coli catabolite activator protein
   9143..9173    +  promoter       lac promoter: promoter for the E. coli lac operon
   9181..9197    +  protein_bind   lac operator: The lac repressor binds to the lac operator to inhibit transcription in E. coli. This inhibition can be relieved by adding lactose or isopropyl-β-D-thiogalactopyranoside (IPTG). lac repressor encoded by lacI
   9242..9260    +  promoter       T3 promoter: promoter for bacteriophage T3 RNA polymerase
