[The description below was written by a language model from this plasmid's Addgene catalogue record and pLannotate feature annotations shown in this document.]
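Description:
TFORF1485 is a third-generation-style, self-inactivating lentiviral expression plasmid built on the pLX_TRC317 backbone and carrying the human NANOG open reading frame. It is one member of a barcoded transcription factor ORF collection. In bacteria it is maintained through a high-copy ColE1/pUC-type origin and selected with ampicillin via the β-lactamase gene. The backbone also retains an f1 origin and remnants of a lac/lacZα cloning region flanked by T7 and T3 promoters. The depositor notes a risk of recombination, as is common for plasmids carrying LTR repeats.

The viral portion begins with an RSV promoter fused to a truncated HIV-1 5' LTR, which drives Tat-independent production of genomic RNA in packaging cells. This is followed by the Ψ packaging signal with a partial gag sequence and the Rev response element for nuclear export. Inside the transfer cassette, an SV40 early promoter/origin drives puromycin N-acetyltransferase for selection of transduced mammalian cells. A cPPT/CTS element, which aids nuclear import of the provirus, lies between this marker and the main expression unit. The EF-1α promoter then drives constitutive expression of NANOG, a homeodomain regulator of pluripotency and embryonic stem cell self-renewal. Downstream are a WPRE to enhance transcript stability and expression, the ΔU3 3' LTR, and an SV40 polyadenylation signal.

According to the record, each ORF in the collection is paired with a unique 24-bp barcode. The barcode is not annotated in the feature table, although the recorded insert size exceeds the annotated coding sequence, and a short U6 promoter fragment is annotated just after the ORF. The barcode allows the overexpressed factor to be identified by sequencing in pooled screens, such as directed differentiation studies.
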