Addgene plasmid #144176: TFORF1485
Purpose: Lentiviral vector for overexpressing transcription factor ORFs with unique 24-bp barcodes. Barcodes facilitate identification of transcription factors in pooled screens.
Depositing lab: Feng Zhang. Depositing organization: Broad Institute. Publication: A transcription factor atlas of directed differentiation. Joung J, Ma S, Tay T, Geiger-Schuller KR, Kirchgatterer PC, Verdine VK, Guo B, Arias-Garcia MA, Allen WE, Singh A, Kuksenko O, Abudayyeh OO, Gootenberg JS, Fu Z, Macrae RK, Buenrostro JD, Regev A, Zhang F. Cell. 2023 Jan 5;186(1):209-229.e26. doi: 10.1016/j.cell.2022.11.026. PubMed 36608654.
Backbone
  Vector backbone: pLX_TRC317
  Backbone manufacturer: Broad Institute Genetic Perturbation Platform
  Backbone size w/o insert (bp): 8264
  Vector type: Mammalian Expression, Lentiviral
  Selectable markers: Puromycin
Growth in bacteria
  Bacterial resistance: Ampicillin, 100 μg/mL
  Growth temperature: 37°C
  Growth strain: NEB Stable
  Copy number: High Copy
Gene/Insert
  Gene/Insert name: NANOG
  Species: H. sapiens (human)
  Insert size (bp): 1019
  Entrez Gene: NANOG
  Promoter: EF1a
  Cloning method: Unknown
  Sequencing primers: 5′ GGGTGGAGACTGAAGTTAGGCCAG; 3′ CACATAGCGTAAAAGGAGCAACATAG
Terms and licenses: Academic/Nonprofit Terms; Industry Terms: Not Available to Industry
Depositor comments: NM_024865,ENST00000229307 . The transcription factor ORF portion of this plasmid was synthesized by Genewiz. Please test multiple small colonies in case of plasmid recombination. To make this collection available in a timely manner, a portion of this collection was not fully sequenced by Addgene. If an Addgene verified full plasmid sequence is not available, please contact us prior to placing an order to request the full sequence.
How to cite: TFORF1485 was a gift from Feng Zhang (Addgene plasmid # 144176 ; http://n2t.net/addgene:144176 ; RRID:Addgene_144176)
