>Addgene plasmid #144176 | TFORF1485 | depositor partial sequence | sequence record 284643 | Insert
ACCGCCACCATGAGTGTGGATCCAGCTTGTCCCCAAAGCTTGCCTTGCTTTGAAGCATCCGACTGTAAAG
AATCTTCACCTATGCCTGTGATTTGTGGGCCTGAAGAAAACTATCCATCCTTGCAAATGTCTTCTGCTGA
GATGCCTCACACGGAGACTGTCTCTCCTCTTCCTTCCTCCATGGATCTGCTTATTCAGGACAGCCCTGAT
TCTTCCACCAGTCCCAAAGGCAAACAACCCACTTCTGCAGAGAAGAGTGTCGCAAAAAAGGAAGACAAGG
TCCCGGTCAAGAAACAGAAGACCAGAACTGTGTTCTCTTCCACCCAGCTGTGTGTACTCAATGATAGATT
TCAGAGACAGAAATACCTCAGCCTCCAGCAGATGCAAGAACTCTCCAACATCCTGAACCTCAGCTACAAA
CAGGTGAAGACCTGGTTCCAGAACCAGAGAATGAAATCTAAGAGGTGGCAGAAAAACAACTGGCCGAAGA
ATAGCAATGGTGTGACGCAGAAGGCCTCAGCACCTACCTACCCCAGCCTTTACTCTTCCTACCACCAGGG
ATGCCTGGTGAACCCGACTGGGAACCTTCCAATGTGGAGCAACCAGACCTGGAACAATTCAACCTGGAGC
AACCAGACCCAGAACATCCAGTCCTGGAGCAACCACTCCTGGAACACTCAGACCTGGTGCACCCAATCCT
GGAACAATCAGGCCTGGAACAGTCCCTTCTATAACTGTGGAGAGGAATCTCTGCAGTCCTGCATGCAGTT
CCAGCCAAATTCTCCTGCCAGTGACTTGGAGGCTGCCTTGGAAGCTGCTGGGGAAGGCCTTAATGTAATA
CAGCAGACCACTAGGTATTTTAGTACTCCACAAACCATGGATTTATTCCTAAACTACTCCATGAACATGC
AACCTGAAGACGTGTAGTAATGAACTAGTCCGTAACTTGAAAGTATTTCGATTTCTTGGCTTTATATATC
TTGTGGAAAGGACGATCAATTATGAAGTTAACCACCTAT
