>Addgene plasmid #144176 | TFORF1485 | depositor partial sequence | sequence record 284644 | Barcode
TCAATTATGAAGTTAACCACCTAT
